>Addgene plasmid #215489 | FUW-hSNCA-GFP | addgene full sequence | sequence record 426316 | Addgene NGS Result
CCCGATCCCCTATGGTGCACTCTCAGTACAATCTGCTCTGATGCCGCATAGTTAAGCCAGTATCTGCTCC
CTGCTTGTGTGTTGGAGGTCGCTGAGTAGTGCGCGAGCAAAATTTAAGCTACAACAAGGCAAGGCTTGAC
CGACAATTGCATGAAGAATCTGCTTAGGGTTAGGCGTTTTGCGCTGCTTCGCGATGTACGGGCCAGATAT
ACGCGTTGACATTGATTATTGACTAGTTATTAATAGTAATCAATTACGGGGTCATTAGTTCATAGCCCAT
ATATGGAGTTCCGCGTTACATAACTTACGGTAAATGGCCCGCCTGGCTGACCGCCCAACGACCCCCGCCC
ATTGACGTCAATAATGACGTATGTTCCCATAGTAACGCCAATAGGGACTTTCCATTGACGTCAATGGGTG
GAGTATTTACGGTAAACTGCCCACTTGGCAGTACATCAAGTGTATCATATGCCAAGTACGCCCCCTATTG
ACGTCAATGACGGTAAATGGCCCGCCTGGCATTATGCCCAGTACATGACCTTATGGGACTTTCCTACTTG
GCAGTACATCTACGTATTAGTCATCGCTATTACCATGGTGATGCGGTTTTGGCAGTACATCAATGGGCGT
GGATAGCGGTTTGACTCACGGGGATTTCCAAGTCTCCACCCCATTGACGTCAATGGGAGTTTGTTTTGGC
ACCAAAATCAACGGGACTTTCCAAAATGTCGTAACAACTCCGCCCCATTGACGCAAATGGGCGGTAGGCG
TGTACGGTGGGAGGTCTATATAAGCAGCGCGTTTTGCCTGTACTGGGTCTCTCTGGTTAGACCAGATCTG
AGCCTGGGAGCTCTCTGGCTAACTAGGGAACCCACTGCTTAAGCCTCAATAAAGCTTGCCTTGAGTGCTT
CAAGTAGTGTGTGCCCGTCTGTTGTGTGACTCTGGTAACTAGAGATCCCTCAGACCCTTTTAGTCAGTGT
GGAAAATCTCTAGCAGTGGCGCCCGAACAGGGACTTGAAAGCGAAAGGGAAACCAGAGGAGCTCTCTCGA
CGCAGGACTCGGCTTGCTGAAGCGCGCACGGCAAGAGGCGAGGGGCGGCGACTGGTGAGTACGCCAAAAA
TTTTGACTAGCGGAGGCTAGAAGGAGAGAGATGGGTGCGAGAGCGTCAGTATTAAGCGGGGGAGAATTAG
ATCGCGATGGGAAAAAATTCGGTTAAGGCCAGGGGGAAAGAAAAAATATAAATTAAAACATATAGTATGG
GCAAGCAGGGAGCTAGAACGATTCGCAGTTAATCCTGGCCTGTTAGAAACATCAGAAGGCTGTAGACAAA
TACTGGGACAGCTACAACCATCCCTTCAGACAGGATCAGAAGAACTTAGATCATTATATAATACAGTAGC
AACCCTCTATTGTGTGCATCAAAGGATAGAGATAAAAGACACCAAGGAAGCTTTAGACAAGATAGAGGAA
GAGCAAAACAAAAGTAAGACCACCGCACAGCAAGCGGCCGCTGATCTTCAGACCTGGAGGAGGAGATATG
AGGGACAATTGGAGAAGTGAATTATATAAATATAAAGTAGTAAAAATTGAACCATTAGGAGTAGCACCCA
CCAAGGCAAAGAGAAGAGTGGTGCAGAGAGAAAAAAGAGCAGTGGGAATAGGAGCTTTGTTCCTTGGGTT
CTTGGGAGCAGCAGGAAGCACTATGGGCGCAGCGTCAATGACGCTGACGGTACAGGCCAGACAATTATTG
TCTGGTATAGTGCAGCAGCAGAACAATTTGCTGAGGGCTATTGAGGCGCAACAGCATCTGTTGCAACTCA
CAGTCTGGGGCATCAAGCAGCTCCAGGCAAGAATCCTGGCTGTGGAAAGATACCTAAAGGATCAACAGCT
CCTGGGGATTTGGGGTTGCTCTGGAAAACTCATTTGCACCACTGCTGTGCCTTGGAATGCTAGTTGGAGT
AATAAATCTCTGGAACAGATTTGGAATCACACGACCTGGATGGAGTGGGACAGAGAAATTAACAATTACA
CAAGCTTAATACACTCCTTAATTGAAGAATCGCAAAACCAGCAAGAAAAGAATGAACAAGAATTATTGGA
ATTAGATAAATGGGCAAGTTTGTGGAATTGGTTTAACATAACAAATTGGCTGTGGTATATAAAATTATTC
ATAATGATAGTAGGAGGCTTGGTAGGTTTAAGAATAGTTTTTGCTGTACTTTCTATAGTGAATAGAGTTA
GGCAGGGATATTCACCATTATCGTTTCAGACCCACCTCCCAACCCCGAGGGGACCCGACAGGCCCGAAGG
AATAGAAGAAGAAGGTGGAGAGAGAGACAGAGACAGATCCATTCGATTAGTGAACGGATCGGCACTGCGT
GCGCCAATTCTGCAGACAAATGGCAGTATTCATCCACAATTTTAAAAGAAAAGGGGGGATTGGGGGGTAC
AGTGCAGGGGAAAGAATAGTAGACATAATAGCAACAGACATACAAACTAAAGAATTACAAAAACAAATTA
CAAAAATTCAAAATTTTCGGGTTTATTACAGGGACAGCAGAGATCCAGTTTGGTTAATTAACCCGTGTCG
GCTCCAGATCTGGCCTCCGCGCCGGGTTTTGGCGCCTCCCGCGGGCGCCCCCCTCCTCACGGCGAGCGCT
GCCACGTCAGACGAAGGGCGCAGCGAGCGTCCTGATCCTTCCGCCCGGACGCTCAGGACAGCGGCCCGCT
GCTCATAAGACTCGGCCTTAGAACCCCAGTATCAGCAGAAGGACATTTTAGGACGGGACTTGGGTGACTC
TAGGGCACTGGTTTTCTTTCCAGAGAGCGGAACAGGCGAGGAAAAGTAGTCCCTTCTCGGCGATTCTGCG
GAGGGATCTCCGTGGGGCGGTGAACGCCGATGATTATATAAGGACGCGCCGGGTGTGGCACAGCTAGTTC
CGTCGCAGCCGGGATTTGGGTCGCGGTTCTTGTTTGTGGATCGCTGTGATCGTCACTTGGTGAGTAGCGG
GCTGCTGGGCTGGCCGGGGCTTTCGTGGCCGCCGGGCCGCTCGGTGGGACGGAAGCGTGTGGAGAGACCG
CCAAGGGCTGTAGTCTGGGTCCGCGAGCAAGGTTGCCCTGAACTGGGGGTTGGGGGGAGCGCAGCAAAAT
GGCGGCTGTTCCCGAGTCTTGAATGGAAGACGCTTGTGAGGCGGGCTGTGAGGTCGTTGAAACAAGGTGG
GGGGCATGGTGGGCGGCAAGAACCCAAGGTCTTGAGGCCTTCGCTAATGCGGGAAAGCTCTTATTCGGGT
GAGATGGGCTGGGGCACCATCTGGGGACCCTGACGTGAAGTTTGTCACTGACTGGAGAACTCGGTTTGTC
GTCTGTTGCGGGGGCGGCAGTTATGGCGGTGCCGTTGGGCAGTGCACCCGTACCTTTGGGAGCGCGCGCC
CTCGTCGTGTCGTGACGTCACCCGTTCTGTTGGCTTATAATGCAGGGTGGGGCCACCTGCCGGTAGGTGT
GCGGTAGGCTTTTCTCCGTCGCAGGACGCAGGGTTCGGGCCTAGGGTAGGCTCTCCTGAATCGACAGGCG
CCGGACCTCTGGTGAGGGGAGGGATAAGTGAGGCGTCAGTTTCTTTGGTCGGTTTTATGTACCTATCTTC
TTAAGTAGCTGAAGCTCCGGTTTTGAACTATGCGCTCGGGGTTGGCGAGTGTGTTTTGTGAAGTTTTTTA
GGCACCTTTTGAAATGTAATCATTTGGGTCAATATGTAATTTTCAGTGTTAGACTAGTAAATTGTCCGCT
AAATTCTGGCCGTTTTTGGCTTTTTTGTTAGACGAAGCTTGGGCTGCAGGTCGACTCTAGAGCCACCATG
GATGTATTCATGAAAGGACTTTCAAAGGCCAAGGAGGGAGTTGTGGCTGCTGCTGAGAAAACCAAACAGG
GTGTGGCAGAAGCAGCAGGAAAGACAAAAGAG
[192 nt withheld, positions 3953-4144]
TTGGGCAAGAATGAAGAAGGAGCCCCACAGGAAGGGATTCTGGAAGATATGCCTGTGGATCCTGACAATG
AGGCTTATGAAATGCCTTCTGAGGAAGGGTATCAAGACTACGAACCTGAAGCCGCTAGCGGTGGCGGCTC
TGGTGTGAGCAAGGGCGAGGAGCTGTTCACCGGGGTGGTGCCCATCCTGGTCGAGCTGGACGGCGACGTA
AACGGCCACAAGTTCAGCGTGTCCGGCGAGGGCGAGGGCGATGCCACCTACGGCAAGCTGACCCTGAAGT
TCATCTGCACCACCGGCAAGCTGCCCGTGCCCTGGCCCACCCTCGTGACCACCCTGACCTACGGCGTGCA
GTGCTTCAGCCGCTACCCCGACCACATGAAGCAGCACGACTTCTTCAAGTCCGCCATGCCCGAAGGCTAC
GTCCAGGAGCGCACCATCTTCTTCAAGGACGACGGCAACTACAAGACCCGCGCCGAGGTGAAGTTCGAGG
GCGACACCCTGGTGAACCGCATCGAGCTGAAGGGCATCGACTTCAAGGAGGACGGCAACATCCTGGGGCA
CAAGCTGGAGTACAACTACAACAGCCACAACGTCTATATCATGGCCGACAAGCAGAAGAACGGCATCAAG
GTGAACTTCAAGATCCGCCACAACATCGAGGACGGCAGCGTGCAGCTCGCCGACCACTACCAGCAGAACA
CCCCCATCGGCGACGGCCCCGTGCTGCTGCCCGACAACCACTACCTGAGCACCCAGTCCGCCCTGAGCAA
AGACCCCAACGAGAAGCGCGATCACATGGTCCTGCTGGAGTTCGTGACCGCCGCCGGGATCACTCTCGGC
ATGGACGAGCTCTACAAGTGAGGATCCGTTAACAATTCGATATCAAGCTTATCGATAATCAACCTCTGGA
TTACAAAATTTGTGAAAGATTGACTGGTATTCTTAACTATGTTGCTCCTTTTACGCTATGTGGATACGCT
GCTTTAATGCCTTTGTATCATGCTATTGCTTCCCGTATGGCTTTCATTTTCTCCTCCTTGTATAAATCCT
GGTTGCTGTCTCTTTATGAGGAGTTGTGGCCCGTTGTCAGGCAACGTGGCGTGGTGTGCACTGTGTTTGC
TGACGCAACCCCCACTGGTTGGGGCATTGCCACCACCTGTCAGCTCCTTTCCGGGACTTTCGCTTTCCCC
CTCCCTATTGCCACGGCGGAACTCATCGCCGCCTGCCTTGCCCGCTGCTGGACAGGGGCTCGGCTGTTGG
GCACTGACAATTCCGTGGTGTTGTCGGGGAAATCATCGTCCTTTCCTTGGCTGCTCGCCTGTGTTGCCAC
CTGGATTCTGCGCGGGACGTCCTTCTGCTACGTCCCTTCGGCCCTCAATCCAGCGGACCTTCCTTCCCGC
GGCCTGCTGCCGGCTCTGCGGCCTCTTCCGCGTCTTCGCCTTCGCCCTCAGACGAGTCGGATCTCCCTTT
GGGCCGCCTCCCCGCATCGATACCGTCGACCTCGAGACCTAGAAAAACATGGAGCAATCACAAGTAGCAA
TACAGCAGCTACCAATGCTGATTGTGCCTGGCTAGAAGCACAAGAGGAGGAGGAGGTGGGTTTTCCAGTC
ACACCTCAGGTACCTTTAAGACCAATGACTTACAAGGCAGCTGTAGATCTTAGCCACTTTTTAAAAGAAA
AGGGGGGACTGGAAGGGCTAATTCACTCCCAACGAAGACAAGATATCCTTGATCTGTGGATCTACCACAC
ACAAGGCTACTTCCCTGATTGGCAGAACTACACACCAGGGCCAGGGATCAGATATCCACTGACCTTTGGA
TGGTGCTACAAGCTAGTACCAGTTGAGCAAGAGAAGGTAGAAGAAGCCAATGAAGGAGAGAACACCCGCT
TGTTACACCCTGTGAGCCTGCATGGGATGGATGACCCGGAGAGAGAAGTATTAGAGTGGAGGTTTGACAG
CCGCCTAGCATTTCATCACATGGCCCGAGAGCTGCATCCGGACTGTACTGGGTCTCTCTGGTTAGACCAG
ATCTGAGCCTGGGAGCTCTCTGGCTAACTAGGGAACCCACTGCTTAAGCCTCAATAAAGCTTGCCTTGAG
TGCTTCAAGTAGTGTGTGCCCGTCTGTTGTGTGACTCTGGTAACTAGAGATCCCTCAGACCCTTTTAGTC
AGTGTGGAAAATCTCTAGCAGGGCCCGTTTAAACCCGCTGATCAGCCTCGACTGTGCCTTCTAGTTGCCA
GCCATCTGTTGTTTGCCCCTCCCCCGTGCCTTCCTTGACCCTGGAAGGTGCCACTCCCACTGTCCTTTCC
TAATAAAATGAGGAAATTGCATCGCATTGTCTGAGTAGGTGTCATTCTATTCTGGGGGGTGGGGTGGGGC
AGGACAGCAAGGGGGAGGATTGGGAAGACAATAGCAGGCATGCTGGGGATGCGGTGGGCTCTATGGCTTC
TGAGGCGGAAAGAACCAGCTGGGGCTCTAGGGGGTATCCCC
[124 nt withheld, positions 6636-6759]
C
[91 nt withheld, positions 6761-6851]
A
[49 nt withheld, positions 6853-6901]
CCTTTGACGTTGGAGTCCACGTTCTTT
[37 nt withheld, positions 6929-6965]
ACCCTATCTCGGTCTATTCTTTTGATTTATAAGGGATTTTGCCGATTTCGGCCTATTGGTTAAAAAATGA
GCTGATTTAACAAAAATTTAACGCGAATTAATTCTGTGGAATGTGTGTCAGTTAGGGTGTGGAAAGTCCC
CAGGCTCCCCAGCAGGCAGAAGTATGCAAAGCATGCATCTCAATTAGTCAGCAACCAGGTGTGGAAAGTC
CCCAGGCTCCCCAGCAGGCAGAAGTATGCAAAGCATGCATCTCAATTAGTCAGCAACCATAGTCCCGCCG
CTAACTCCGCCCATCCCGCCCCTAACTCCGCCCAGTTCCGCCCATTCTCCGCCCCATGGCTGACTAATTT
TTTTTATTTATGCAGAGGCCGAGGCCGCCTCTGCCTCTGAGCTATTCCAGAAGTAGTGAGGAGGCTTTTT
TGGAGGCCTAGGCTTTTGCAAAAAGCTCCCGGGAGCTTGTATATCCATTTTCGGATCTGATCAGCACGTG
TTGACAATTAATCATCGGCATAGTATATCGGCATAGTATAATACGACAAGGTGAGGAACTAAACCATGGC
CAAGTTGACCAGTGCCGTTCCGGTGCTCACCGCGCGCGACGTCGCCGGAGCGGTCGAGTTCTGGACCGAC
CGGCTCGGGTTCTCCCGGGACTTCGTGGAGGACGACTTCGCCGGTGTGGTCCGGGACGACGTGACCCTGT
TCATCAGCGCGGTCCAGGACCAGGTGGTGCCGGACAACACCCTGGCCTGGGTGTGGGTGCGCGGCCTGGA
CGAGCTGTACGCCGAGTGGTCGGAGGTCGTGTCCACGAACTTCCGGGACGCCTCCGGGCCGGCCATGACC
GAGATCGGCGAGCAGCCGTGGGGGCGGGAGTTCGCCCTGCGCGACCCGGCCGGCAACTGCGTGCACTTCG
TGGCCGAGGAGCAGGACTGACACGTGCTACGAGATTTCGATTCCACCGCCGCCTTCTATGAAAGGTTGGG
CTTCGGAATCGTTTTCCGGGACGCCGGCTGGATGATCCTCCAGCGCGGGGATCTCATGCTGGAGTTCTTC
GCCCACCCCAACTTGTTTATTGCAGCTTATAATGGTTACAAATAAAGCAATAGCATCACAAATTTCACAA
ATAAAGCATTTTTTTCACTGCATTCTAGTTGTGGTTTGTCCAAACTCATCAATGTATCTTATCATGTCTG
TATACCGTCGACCTCTAGCTAGAGCTTGGCGTAATCATGGTCATAGCTGTTTCCTGTGTGAAATTGTTAT
CCGCTCACAATTCCACACAACATACGAGCCGGAAGCATAAAGTGTAAAGCCTGGGGTGCCTAATGAGTGA
GCTAACTCACATTAATTGCGTTGCGCTCACTGCCCGCTTTCCAGTCGGGAAACCTGTCGTGCCAGCTGCA
TTAATGAATCGGCCAACGCGCGGGGAGAGGCGGTTTGCGTATTGGGCGCTCTTCCGCTTCCTCGCTCACT
GACTCGCTGCGCTCGGTCGTTCGGCTGCGGCGAGCGGTATCAGCTCACTCAAAGGCGGTAATACGGTTAT
CCACAGAATCAGGGGATAACGCAGGAAAGAACATGTGAGCAAAAGGCCAGCAAAAGGCCAGGAACCGTAA
AAAGGCCGCGTTGCTGGCGTTTTTCCATAGGCTCCGCCCCCCTGACGAGCATCACAAAAATCGACGCTCA
AGTCAGAGGTGGCGAAACCCGACAGGACTATAAAGATACCAGGCGTTTCCCCCTGGAAGCTCCCTCGTGC
GCTCTCCTGTTCCGACCCTGCCGCTTACCGGATACCTGTCCGCCTTTCTCCCTTCGGGAAGCGTGGCGCT
TTCTCATAGCTCACGCTGTAGGTATCTCAGTTCGGTGTAGGTCGTTCGCTCCAAGCTGGGCTGTGTGCAC
GAACCCCCCGTTCAGCCCGACCGCTGCGCCTTATCCGGTAACTATCGTCTTGAGTCCAACCCGGTAAGAC
ACGACTTATCGCCACTGGCAGCAGCCACTGGTAACAGGATTAGCAGAGCGAGGTATGTAGGCGGTGCTAC
AGAGTTCTTGAAGTGGTGGCCTAACTACGGCTACACTAGAAGAACAGTATTTGGTATCTGCGCTCTGCTG
AAGCCAGTTACCTTCGGAAAAAGAGTTGGTAGCTCTTGATCCGGCAAACAAACCACCGCTGGTAGCGGTG
GTTTTTTTGTTTGCAAGCAGCAGATTACGCGCAGAAAAAAAGGATCTCAAGAAGATCCTTTGATCTTTTC
TACGGGGTCTGACGCTCAGTGGAACGAAAACTCACGTTAAGGGATTTTGGTCATGAGATTATCAAAAAGG
ATCTTCACCTAGATCCTTTTAAATTAAAAATGAAGTTTTAAATCAATCTAAAGTATATATGAGTAAACTT
GGTCTGACAGTTACCAATGCTTAATCAGTGAGGCACCTATCTCAGCGATCTGTCTATTTCGTTCATCCAT
AGTTGCCTGACTCCCCGTCGTGTAGATAACTACGATACGGGAGGGCTTACCATCTGGCCCCAGTGCTGCA
ATGATACCGCGAGACCCACGCTCACCGGCTCCAGATTTATCAGCAATAAACCAGCCAGCCGGAAGGGCCG
AGCGCAGAAGTGGTCCTGCAACTTTATCCGCCTCCATCCAGTCTATTAATTGTTGCCGGGAAGCTAGAGT
AAGTAGTTCGCCAGTTAATAGTTTGCGCAACGTTGTTGCCATTGCTACAGGCATCGTGGTGTCACGCTCG
TCGTTTGGTATGGCTTCATTCAGCTCCGGTTCCCAACGATCAAGGCGAGTTACATGATCCCCCATGTTGT
GCAAAAAAGCGGTTAGCTCCTTCGGTCCTCCGATCGTTGTCAGAAGTAAGTTGGCCGCAGTGTTATCACT
CATGGTTATGGCAGCACTGCATAATTCTCTTACTGTCATGCCATCCGTAAGATGCTTTTCTGTGACTGGT
GAGTACTCAACCAAGTCATTCTGAGAATAGTGTATGCGGCGACCGAGTTGCTCTTGCCCGGCGTCAATAC
GGGATAATACCGCGCCACATAGCAGAACTTTAAAAGTGCTCATCATTGGAAAACGTTCTTCGGGGCGAAA
ACTCTCAAGGATCTTACCGCTGTTGAGATCCAGTTCTATGTAACCCACTCGTGCACCCAACTGATCTTCA
GCATCTTTTACTTTCACCAGCGTTTCTGGGTGAGCAAAAACAGGAAGGCAAAATGCCGCAAAAAAGGGAA
TAAGGGCGACACGGAAATGTTGAATACTCATACTCTTCCTTTTTCAATATTATTGAAGCATTTATCAGGG
TTATTGTCTCATGAGCGGATACATATTTGAATGTATTTAGAAAAATAAACAAATAGGGGTTCCGCGCACA
TTTCCCCGAAAAGTGCCACCTGACGTCGACGGATCGGGAGATCT
Features (pLannotate 1.2.2; 32 found; start..end, strand, type, name):
     11..63      -  misc_feature   bom (fragment): basis of mobility region from pBR322
    218..597     +  enhancer       CMV enhancer: human cytomegalovirus immediate early enhancer
    598..797     +  promoter       CMV promoter: human cytomegalovirus (CMV) immediate early promoter
    815..995     +  LTR            5' LTR (truncated): truncated 5' long terminal repeat (LTR) from HIV-1
   1042..1167    +  misc_feature   HIV-1 Ψ: packaging signal of human immunodeficiency virus type 1
   1151..1514    +  CDS            HIV-1 gag (fragment): gag protein from human immunodeficiency virus 1; gag
   1660..1893    +  misc_feature   RRE: The Rev response element (RRE) of HIV-1 allows for Rev-dependent mRNA export from the nucleus to the cytoplasm.
   2270..2370    +  CDS            Rev (fragment): human immunodeficiency virus 1 (HIV-1) Rev protein; rev; enhances nuclear export of unspliced and incompletely spliced viral mRNAs
   2420..2537    +  misc_feature   cPPT/CTS: central polypurine tract and central termination sequence of HIV-1
   2602..3813    +  promoter       UbC promoter: human ubiquitin C promoter
   3824..3842    -  misc_feature   MCS (fragment): pUC18/19 multiple cloning site
   3848..4267    +  CDS            SNCA (sequence partly withheld): SYUA_HUMAN - Also known as NACP, PARK1. Experimental evidence at protein level: Swiss-Prot protein existence level 1. Neuronal protein that plays several roles in synaptic activity such as regulation of synaptic vesicle trafficking and subsequent neurotransmitter release. Participates as a monomer in synaptic vesicle exocytosis by enhancing vesicle priming, fusion and dilation of exocytotic fusion pores (PubMed:28288128, PubMed:30404828). Mechanistically, acts by increasing local Ca(2+) release from microdomains which is essential for the enhancement of ATP-induced exocytosis (PubMed:30404828)
   4289..5005    +  CDS            EBFP: enhanced blue variant of GFP mammalian codon-optimized
   5018..5041    +  misc_feature   MCS (fragment): pBluescript multiple cloning site
   5041..5629    +  misc_feature   WPRE: woodchuck hepatitis virus posttranscriptional regulatory element
   5566..6147    +  CDS            nef (fragment): NEF_HV1H2 - Experimental evidence at protein level: Swiss-Prot protein existence level 1. Extracellular Nef protein targets CD4(+) T-lymphocytes for apoptosis by interacting with CXCR4 surface receptors. From Human immunodeficiency virus type 1 group M subtype B (isolate HXB2) (HIV-1).
   6154..6334    +  LTR            5' LTR (truncated): truncated 5' long terminal repeat (LTR) from HIV-1
   6366..6590    +  polyA_signal   bGH poly(A) signal: bovine growth hormone polyadenylation signal
   6594..6615    +  promoter       SV40 promoter (fragment): SV40 enhancer and early promoter
   6636..7064    +  rep_origin     f1 ori (sequence partly withheld): f1 bacteriophage origin of replication; arrow indicates direction of (+) strand synthesis
   7078..7407    +  promoter       SV40 promoter: SV40 enhancer and early promoter
   7455..7502    +  promoter       EM7 promoter: synthetic bacterial promoter&nbsp
   7521..7895    +  CDS            BleoR: antibiotic-binding protein; Sh ble from Streptoalloteichus hindustanus; confers resistance to bleomycin, phleomycin, and Zeocin™
   7905..8030    +  CDS            ble (fragment): BLE_KLEPN - Experimental evidence at protein level: Swiss-Prot protein existence level 1. Binding protein with a strong affinity to the bleomycin family of antibiotics. Binds to CL990; an antimitotic-antibiotic compound. From Klebsiella pneumoniae.
   8025..8146    +  polyA_signal   SV40 poly(A) signal: SV40 polyadenylation signal
   8219..8235    -  protein_bind   lac operator: The lac repressor binds to the lac operator to inhibit transcription in E. coli. This inhibition can be relieved by adding lactose or isopropyl-β-D-thiogalactopyranoside (IPTG). lac repressor encoded by lacI
   8243..8273    -  promoter       lac promoter: promoter for the E. coli lac operon
   8288..8309    -  protein_bind   CAP binding site: CAP binding activates transcription in the presence of cAMP. E. coli catabolite activator protein
   8322..8414    -  CDS            lacI (fragment): lac repressor; lacI; The lac repressor binds to the lac operator to inhibit transcription in E. coli. This inhibition can be relieved by adding lactose or isopropyl-β-D-thiogalactopyranoside (IPTG).
   8597..9185    -  rep_origin     ori: high-copy-number ColE1/pMB1/pBR322/pUC origin of replication
   9356..10216   -  CDS            AmpR: β-lactamase; bla; confers resistance to ampicillin, carbenicillin, and related antibiotics
  10217..10321   -  promoter       AmpR promoter: bla
