[The description below was written by a language model from this plasmid's Addgene catalogue record and pLannotate feature annotations shown in this document.]
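Description:
FUW-hSNCA-GFP is an HIV-1-derived lentiviral transfer plasmid for expressing human alpha-synuclein (SNCA) fused at its C terminus to EGFP in mammalian cells, so that the protein can be followed by fluorescence. It is built on the HR'CS-G backbone and is propagated in E. coli as a high-copy plasmid using a ColE1/pUC-type origin and an ampicillin resistance (β-lactamase) gene. An f1 phage origin is also present. The sequenced record is 10,369 nt.

The viral genome is transcribed in packaging cells from a CMV enhancer/promoter placed upstream of a truncated 5' LTR. This is followed by the Ψ packaging signal with a gag fragment, the Rev response element for Rev-dependent nuclear export of the unspliced RNA, and the cPPT/CTS. The internal expression cassette uses the human ubiquitin C (UbC) promoter to drive the 420 bp SNCA coding sequence, followed a short distance downstream by a fluorescent protein ORF. The automated annotation labels this ORF EBFP, but the catalogue entry identifies it as EGFP; the two are closely related GFP variants, and such mislabelling is common. A WPRE downstream enhances transcript stability and expression, and the cassette ends with a truncated 3' LTR and a bGH polyadenylation signal.

Outside the LTRs, the backbone carries an SV40 promoter/EM7 promoter–BleoR cassette with an SV40 poly(A) signal. It would not be transferred with the packaged genome. The stated purpose is lentiviral expression and easy visualization of alpha-synuclein. The associated work used CRISPR screening to find modulators of alpha-synuclein levels in human neurons.
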