Addgene plasmid #215489: FUW-hSNCA-GFP
Purpose: Lentiviral expression and easy visualization of alpha-synuclein in mammalian cells
Depositing lab: Ophir Shalem. Depositing organization: Children's Hospital of Philadelphia. Publication: Sequential CRISPR screening reveals partial NatB inhibition as a strategy to mitigate alpha-synuclein levels in human neurons. Santhosh Kumar S, Naseri NN, Pather SR, Hallacli E, Ndayisaba A, Buenaventura C, Acosta K, Roof J, Fazelinia H, Spruce LA, Luk K, Khurana V, Rhoades E, Shalem O. Sci Adv. 2024 Feb 9;10(6):eadj4767. doi: 10.1126/sciadv.adj4767. Epub 2024 Feb 9. PubMed 38335281.
Backbone
  Vector backbone: HR'CS-G
  Backbone size w/o insert (bp): 9893
  Vector type: Mammalian Expression, Lentiviral
Growth in bacteria
  Bacterial resistance: Ampicillin, 100 μg/mL
  Growth temperature: 37°C
  Growth strain: NEB Stable
  Copy number: High Copy
Gene/Insert
  Gene/Insert name: alpha-synuclein
  Species: H. sapiens (human)
  Insert size (bp): 420
  Entrez Gene: SNCA (a.k.a. NACP, PARK1, PARK4, PD1)
  Promoter: Ubc
  Tag / fusion protein: EGFP (C terminal on insert)
  Cloning method: Gibson Cloning
Terms and licenses: Academic/Nonprofit Terms; Industry Terms: Not Available to Industry
How to cite: FUW-hSNCA-GFP was a gift from Ophir Shalem (Addgene plasmid # 215489 ; http://n2t.net/addgene:215489 ; RRID:Addgene_215489)
